Addgene plasmid #185294: ApoE3_D125I_47-300_mCh-SspB (pBS1071)
Purpose: For the mammalian expression of the human protein ApoE3_D125I_47-300 attached to SspB for light inducible binding to iLID scaffolds. Systems like this can be used to induce condensate formation
Depositing lab: Pamela Silver. Depositing organization: Harvard Medical School. Publication: Natural and Designed Proteins Inspired by Extremotolerant Organisms Can Form Condensates and Attenuate Apoptosis in Human Cells. Veling MT, Nguyen DT, Thadani NN, Oster ME, Rollins NJ, Brock KP, Bethel NP, Lim S, Baker D, Way JC, Marks DS, Chang RL, Silver PA. ACS Synth Biol. 2022 Mar 18;11(3):1292-1302. doi: 10.1021/acssynbio.1c00572. Epub 2022 Feb 18. PubMed 35176859.
Backbone
  Vector backbone: YK 02 mCh SspB
  Vector type: Mammalian Expression
Growth in bacteria
  Bacterial resistance: Ampicillin, 100 μg/mL
  Growth temperature: 37°C
  Growth strain: DH5alpha
  Copy number: High Copy
Gene/Insert
  Gene/Insert name: ApoE3_D125I_47-300
  Species: H. sapiens (human)
  Insert size (bp): 954
  Mutation: D125I
  Cloning method: Gibson Cloning
Terms and licenses: Academic/Nonprofit Terms; Industry Terms: Not Available to Industry
Depositor comments: This plasmid encodes a protein fused to SspB. SspB will bind to iLID upon exposure to blue light. We used it to test for light inducible condensate formations using a scaffold protein (FTH1) bound to iLID which was expressed off a separate plasmid (see pBS1042 for the scaffold protein).
How to cite: ApoE3_D125I_47-300_mCh-SspB (pBS1071) was a gift from Pamela Silver (Addgene plasmid # 185294 ; http://n2t.net/addgene:185294 ; RRID:Addgene_185294)
