[The description below was written by a language model from this plasmid's Addgene catalogue record and pLannotate feature annotations shown in this document.]
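Description:
ApoE3_D125I_47-300_mCh-SspB (pBS1071) is a 6,773 bp mammalian expression plasmid built by Gibson cloning on the YK 02 mCh SspB backbone. It is maintained in E. coli at high copy through a ColE1/pUC-type origin and selected with ampicillin via the bla gene. An f1 origin is also present. A second cassette places a bleomycin/Zeocin resistance gene (Sh ble) under tandem SV40 early and EM7 promoters with an SV40 polyadenylation signal, an arrangement that can in principle support selection in both mammalian and bacterial cells, although the record lists only ampicillin for propagation. The depositor and sequencing-derived feature tables show the same 23 features in the same order, offset by about 19 nt, so they differ only in numbering start point.

The payload is a single open reading frame driven by the CMV immediate early enhancer and promoter and terminated by the bGH polyadenylation signal, with a T7 promoter just upstream of the coding region. It encodes a fragment of human apolipoprotein E3 (residues 47–300, carrying the D125I substitution) fused at its C-terminal end to the red fluorescent protein mCherry, followed by an SspB domain. The catalogue gives the insert as 954 bp, whereas the annotated APOE match spans about 765 bp; the record does not explain the difference.

SspB binds iLID when cells are exposed to blue light, so the fusion can be recruited optically to an iLID-bearing scaffold while mCherry reports its localisation. The depositors used it with an FTH1–iLID scaffold expressed from a separate plasmid to test whether this ApoE3 variant supports light-inducible condensate formation in human cells.
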