Features (pLannotate 1.2.2; 23 found; start..end, strand, type, name):
     35..79      -  misc_feature   bom (fragment): basis of mobility region from pBR322
    234..613     +  enhancer       CMV enhancer: human cytomegalovirus immediate early enhancer
    614..817     +  promoter       CMV promoter: human cytomegalovirus (CMV) immediate early promoter
    813..846     +  LTR            5' LTR (truncated) (fragment): truncated 5' long terminal repeat (LTR) from HIV-1
    862..880     +  promoter       T7 promoter: promoter for bacteriophage T7 RNA polymerase
    904..1668    +  CDS            APOE (fragment): APOE_HUMAN - Experimental evidence at protein level: Swiss-Prot protein existence level 1. (Microbial infection) Through its interaction with HCV envelope glycoprotein E2, participates in the attachment of HCV to HSPGs and other receptors (LDLr, VLDLr, and SR-B1) on the cell surface and to the assembly, maturation and infectivity of HCV viral particles (PubMed:25122793, PubMed:29695434). This interaction is probably promoted via the up-regulation of cellular autophagy by the virus (PubMed:29695434). From Homo sapiens (Human).
   1693..2400    +  CDS            mCherry: mCherry is a basic (constitutively fluorescent) red fluorescent protein published in 2004, derived from Discosoma sp.. It is reported to be a very rapidly-maturing monomer with low acid sensitivity.
   2431..2760    +  CDS            sspB (fragment): SSPB_HAEIN - Experimental evidence at protein level: Swiss-Prot protein existence level 1. Also stimulates degradation of the N-terminus of RseA (residues 1-108, alone or in complex with sigma-E) by ClpX-ClpP in a non-ssrA-mediated fashion. From Haemophilus influenzae (strain ATCC 51907 / DSM 11121 / KW20 / Rd).
   2786..3010    +  polyA_signal   bGH poly(A) signal: bovine growth hormone polyadenylation signal
   3014..3035    +  promoter       SV40 promoter (fragment): SV40 enhancer and early promoter
   3056..3484    +  rep_origin     f1 ori (sequence partly withheld): f1 bacteriophage origin of replication; arrow indicates direction of (+) strand synthesis
   3498..3827    +  promoter       SV40 promoter: SV40 enhancer and early promoter
   3875..3922    +  promoter       EM7 promoter: synthetic bacterial promoter&nbsp
   3941..4315    +  CDS            BleoR: antibiotic-binding protein; Sh ble from Streptoalloteichus hindustanus; confers resistance to bleomycin, phleomycin, and Zeocin™
   4325..4450    +  CDS            ble (fragment): BLE_KLEPN - Experimental evidence at protein level: Swiss-Prot protein existence level 1. Binding protein with a strong affinity to the bleomycin family of antibiotics. Binds to CL990; an antimitotic-antibiotic compound. From Klebsiella pneumoniae.
   4445..4566    +  polyA_signal   SV40 poly(A) signal: SV40 polyadenylation signal
   4639..4655    -  protein_bind   lac operator: The lac repressor binds to the lac operator to inhibit transcription in E. coli. This inhibition can be relieved by adding lactose or isopropyl-β-D-thiogalactopyranoside (IPTG). lac repressor encoded by lacI
   4663..4693    -  promoter       lac promoter: promoter for the E. coli lac operon
   4708..4729    -  protein_bind   CAP binding site: CAP binding activates transcription in the presence of cAMP. E. coli catabolite activator protein
   4742..4834    -  CDS            lacI (fragment): lac repressor; lacI; The lac repressor binds to the lac operator to inhibit transcription in E. coli. This inhibition can be relieved by adding lactose or isopropyl-β-D-thiogalactopyranoside (IPTG).
   5017..5605    -  rep_origin     ori: high-copy-number ColE1/pMB1/pBR322/pUC origin of replication
   5776..6636    -  CDS            AmpR: β-lactamase; bla; confers resistance to ampicillin, carbenicillin, and related antibiotics
   6637..6741    -  promoter       AmpR promoter: bla
>Addgene plasmid #185294 | ApoE3_D125I_47-300_mCh-SspB (pBS1071) | depositor full sequence | sequence record 359874 | ApoE3_D125I_47-300_mCh-SspB (pBS1071) sequence 6773 bps
ACGGATCGGGAGATCTCCCGATCCCCTATGGTCGACTCTCAGTACAATCTGCTCTGATGCCGCATAGTTA
AGCCAGTATCTGCTCCCTGCTTGTGTGTTGGAGGTCGCTGAGTAGTGCGCGAGCAAAATTTAAGCTACAA
CAAGGCAAGGCTTGACCGACAATTGCATGAAGAATCTGCTTAGGGTTAGGCGTTTTGCGCTGCTTCGCGA
TGTACGGGCCAGATATACGCGTTGACATTGATTATTGACTAGTTATTAATAGTAATCAATTACGGGGTCA
TTAGTTCATAGCCCATATATGGAGTTCCGCGTTACATAACTTACGGTAAATGGCCCGCCTGGCTGACCGC
CCAACGACCCCCGCCCATTGACGTCAATAATGACGTATGTTCCCATAGTAACGCCAATAGGGACTTTCCA
TTGACGTCAATGGGTGGACTATTTACGGTAAACTGCCCACTTGGCAGTACATCAAGTGTATCATATGCCA
AGTACGCCCCCTATTGACGTCAATGACGGTAAATGGCCCGCCTGGCATTATGCCCAGTACATGACCTTAT
GGGACTTTCCTACTTGGCAGTACATCTACGTATTAGTCATCGCTATTACCATGGTGATGCGGTTTTGGCA
GTACATCAATGGGCGTGGATAGCGGTTTGACTCACGGGGATTTCCAAGTCTCCACCCCATTGACGTCAAT
GGGAGTTTGTTTTGGCACCAAAATCAACGGGACTTTCCAAAATGTCGTAACAACTCCGCCCCATTGACGC
AAATGGGCGGTAGGCGTGTACGGTGGGAGGTCTATATAAGCAGAGCTCTCTGGCTAACTAGAGAACCCAC
TGCTTACTGGCTTATCGAAATTAATACGACTCACTATAGGGAGACCCAAGCTGGCTAGCCACCATGGCCC
TGGGGAGATTTTGGGACTATCTGAGATGGGTGCAGACCCTGAGCGAGCAGGTGCAGGAGGAGCTCCTGAG
CTCTCAGGTGACACAGGAACTGAGAGCCCTGATGGACGAGACTATGAAGGAACTGAAGGCCTACAAATCT
GAGCTGGAAGAGCAGCTGACCCCCGTGGCTGAAGAGACCCGCGCTCGCTTGTCCAAAGAGCTCCAGGCCG
CCCAGGCCCGGCTGGGTGCCATTATGGAGGACGTCTGCGGCCGCCTGGTCCAGTACCGCGGGGAAGTGCA
GGCTATGCTGGGGCAGTCTACAGAGGAGCTCCGGGTCAGACTGGCCTCTCACCTGCGGAAGCTGAGGAAG
AGGTTGCTCCGCGACGCCGACGACCTCCAGAAGCGCCTGGCTGTGTACCAGGCCGGCGCCCGGGAAGGCG
CCGAGCGCGGACTCTCCGCTATCAGGGAGCGGCTCGGCCCTCTGGTTGAACAGGGCAGAGTCAGGGCTGC
CACTGTGGGGAGCCTCGCCGGACAGCCCCTCCAGGAGAGAGCCCAGGCCTGGGGCGAGCGCCTGCGAGCT
AGAATGGAGGAGATGGGGTCCAGAACCCGCGACCGCCTGGACGAAGTGAAGGAGCAGGTGGCCGAGGTGC
GTGCCAAACTGGAGGAACAGGCCCAGCAGATCCGCCTCCAGGCTGAGGCCTTCCAGGCCAGACTGAAGAG
CTGGTTTGAGCCTCTTGTGGAGGATATGCAGCGGCAGTGGGCCGGGCTGGTCGAGAAGTCCGGAGGCGGC
GGATCCGGCGGAATGGTGTCTAAAGGCGAGGAGGATAACATGGCTATAATCAAGGAATTTATGAGGTTCA
AGGTGCATATGGAGGGATCTGTGAACGGTCACGAGTTCGAAATCGAGGGCGAAGGCGAGGGGCGACCCTA
TGAAGGGACACAGACGGCCAAACTGAAGGTGACCAAGGGTGGCCCCCTGCCTTTCGCCTGGGACATCCTG
TCACCCCAGTTTATGTACGGCTCTAAGGCTTACGTTAAGCACCCTGCCGATATTCCGGACTACTTGAAAC
TGAGCTTCCCTGAAGGGTTCAAGTGGGAACGGGTAATGAATTTTGAGGATGGCGGTGTAGTCACAGTTAC
CCAGGACAGCTCTCTTCAGGACGGAGAATTTATCTATAAGGTTAAACTTCGGGGCACTAACTTCCCATCA
GACGGCCCCGTGATGCAGAAGAAAACTATGGGCTGGGAAGCCAGCTCAGAACGCATGTATCCCGAGGACG
GAGCACTGAAGGGAGAAATCAAGCAGCGACTCAAGCTGAAGGATGGGGGACATTATGATGCTGAGGTCAA
AACCACCTATAAGGCCAAGAAACCCGTTCAGCTTCCTGGGGCATACAACGTGAATATCAAACTGGATATT
ACATCCCATAACGAAGACTATACCATCGTGGAACAGTACGAGCGGGCCGAGGGCAGACATAGCACAGGGG
GCATGGATGAATTGTACAAGGCGGCCGGATCCGGTGGTACCTCTGGAGGTAGCTCCCCGAAACGCCCTAA
GCTGCTGCGTGAATATTACGATTGGCTGGTTGATAACAGCTTTACCCCATATCTGGTGGTGGATGCCACA
TACCTGGGCGTGAACGTGCCCGTGGAGTATGTGAAAGACGGTCAGATCGTGCTGAATCTGTCTGCAAGTG
CGACCGGCAACCTGCAACTGACAAATGATTTTATCCAGTTCAACGCCCGCTTTAAGGGCGTGTCTCGTGA
ACTGTATATCCCGATGGGTGCCGCTCTGGCCATTTACGCTCGCGAGAACGGCGATGGTGTGATGTTCGAA
CCAGAAGAAATCTATGACGAGCTGAATATTGGTTAAACCCGCTGATCAGCCTCGACTGTGCCTTCTAGTT
GCCAGCCATCTGTTGTTTGCCCCTCCCCCGTGCCTTCCTTGACCCTGGAAGGTGCCACTCCCACTGTCCT
TTCCTAATAAAATGAGGAAATTGCATCGCATTGTCTGAGTAGGTGTCATTCTATTCTGGGGGGTGGGGTG
GGGCAGGACAGCAAGGGGGAGGATTGGGAAGACAATAGCAGGCATGCTGGGGATGCGGTGGGCTCTATGG
CTTCTGAGGCGGAAAGAACCAGCTGGGGCTCTAGGGGGTATCCCC
[124 nt withheld, positions 3056-3179]
C
[32 nt withheld, positions 3181-3212]
CA
[57 nt withheld, positions 3215-3271]
A
[49 nt withheld, positions 3273-3321]
CCTTTGACGTTGGAGTCCACGTTCTTT
[37 nt withheld, positions 3349-3385]
ACCCTATCTCGGTCTATTCTTTTGATTTATAAGGGATTTTGGGGATTTCGGCCTATTGGTTAAAAAATGA
GCTGATTTAACAAAAATTTAACGCGAATTAATTCTGTGGAATGTGTGTCAGTTAGGGTGTGGAAAGTCCC
CAGGCTCCCCAGCAGGCAGAAGTATGCAAAGCATGCATCTCAATTAGTCAGCAACCAGGTGTGGAAAGTC
CCCAGGCTCCCCAGCAGGCAGAAGTATGCAAAGCATGCATCTCAATTAGTCAGCAACCATAGTCCCGCCC
CTAACTCCGCCCATCCCGCCCCTAACTCCGCCCAGTTCCGCCCATTCTCCGCCCCATGGCTGACTAATTT
TTTTTATTTATGCAGAGGCCGAGGCCGCCTCTGCCTCTGAGCTATTCCAGAAGTAGTGAGGAGGCTTTTT
TGGAGGCCTAGGCTTTTGCAAAAAGCTCCCGGGAGCTTGTATATCCATTTTCGGATCTGATCAGCACGTG
TTGACAATTAATCATCGGCATAGTATATCGGCATAGTATAATACGACAAGGTGAGGAACTAAACCATGGC
CAAGTTGACCAGTGCCGTTCCGGTGCTCACCGCGCGCGACGTCGCCGGAGCGGTCGAGTTCTGGACCGAC
CGGCTCGGGTTCTCCCGGGACTTCGTGGAGGACGACTTCGCCGGTGTGGTCCGGGACGACGTGACCCTGT
TCATCAGCGCGGTCCAGGACCAGGTGGTGCCGGACAACACCCTGGCCTGGGTGTGGGTGCGCGGCCTGGA
CGAGCTGTACGCCGAGTGGTCGGAGGTCGTGTCCACGAACTTCCGGGACGCCTCCGGGCCGGCCATGACC
GAGATCGGCGAGCAGCCGTGGGGGCGGGAGTTCGCCCTGCGCGACCCGGCCGGCAACTGCGTGCACTTCG
TGGCCGAGGAGCAGGACTGACACGTGCTACGAGATTTCGATTCCACCGCCGCCTTCTATGAAAGGTTGGG
CTTCGGAATCGTTTTCCGGGACGCCGGCTGGATGATCCTCCAGCGCGGGGATCTCATGCTGGAGTTCTTC
GCCCACCCCAACTTGTTTATTGCAGCTTATAATGGTTACAAATAAAGCAATAGCATCACAAATTTCACAA
ATAAAGCATTTTTTTCACTGCATTCTAGTTGTGGTTTGTCCAAACTCATCAATGTATCTTATCATGTCTG
TATACCGTCGACCTCTAGCTAGAGCTTGGCGTAATCATGGTCATAGCTGTTTCCTGTGTGAAATTGTTAT
CCGCTCACAATTCCACACAACATACGAGCCGGAAGCATAAAGTGTAAAGCCTGGGGTGCCTAATGAGTGA
GCTAACTCACATTAATTGCGTTGCGCTCACTGCCCGCTTTCCAGTCGGGAAACCTGTCGTGCCAGCTGCA
TTAATGAATCGGCCAACGCGCGGGGAGAGGCGGTTTGCGTATTGGGCGCTCTTCCGCTTCCTCGCTCACT
GACTCGCTGCGCTCGGTCGTTCGGCTGCGGCGAGCGGTATCAGCTCACTCAAAGGCGGTAATACGGTTAT
CCACAGAATCAGGGGATAACGCAGGAAAGAACATGTGAGCAAAAGGCCAGCAAAAGGCCAGGAACCGTAA
AAAGGCCGCGTTGCTGGCGTTTTTCCATAGGCTCCGCCCCCCTGACGAGCATCACAAAAATCGACGCTCA
AGTCAGAGGTGGCGAAACCCGACAGGACTATAAAGATACCAGGCGTTTCCCCCTGGAAGCTCCCTCGTGC
GCTCTCCTGTTCCGACCCTGCCGCTTACCGGATACCTGTCCGCCTTTCTCCCTTCGGGAAGCGTGGCGCT
TTCTCAATGCTCACGCTGTAGGTATCTCAGTTCGGTGTAGGTCGTTCGCTCCAAGCTGGGCTGTGTGCAC
GAACCCCCCGTTCAGCCCGACCGCTGCGCCTTATCCGGTAACTATCGTCTTGAGTCCAACCCGGTAAGAC
ACGACTTATCGCCACTGGCAGCAGCCACTGGTAACAGGATTAGCAGAGCGAGGTATGTAGGCGGTGCTAC
AGAGTTCTTGAAGTGGTGGCCTAACTACGGCTACACTAGAAGGACAGTATTTGGTATCTGCGCTCTGCTG
AAGCCAGTTACCTTCGGAAAAAGAGTTGGTAGCTCTTGATCCGGCAAACAAACCACCGCTGGTAGCGGTG
GTTTTTTTGTTTGCAAGCAGCAGATTACGCGCAGAAAAAAAGGATCTCAAGAAGATCCTTTGATCTTTTC
TACGGGGTCTGACGCTCAGTGGAACGAAAACTCACGTTAAGGGATTTTGGTCATGAGATTATCAAAAAGG
ATCTTCACCTAGATCCTTTTAAATTAAAAATGAAGTTTTAAATCAATCTAAAGTATATATGAGTAAACTT
GGTCTGACAGTTACCAATGCTTAATCAGTGAGGCACCTATCTCAGCGATCTGTCTATTTCGTTCATCCAT
AGTTGCCTGACTCCCCGTCGTGTAGATAACTACGATACGGGAGGGCTTACCATCTGGCCCCAGTGCTGCA
ATGATACCGCGAGACCCACGCTCACCGGCTCCAGATTTATCAGCAATAAACCAGCCAGCCGGAAGGGCCG
AGCGCAGAAGTGGTCCTGCAACTTTATCCGCCTCCATCCAGTCTATTAATTGTTGCCGGGAAGCTAGAGT
AAGTAGTTCGCCAGTTAATAGTTTGCGCAACGTTGTTGCCATTGCTACAGGCATCGTGGTGTCACGCTCG
TCGTTTGGTATGGCTTCATTCAGCTCCGGTTCCCAACGATCAAGGCGAGTTACATGATCCCCCATGTTGT
GCAAAAAAGCGGTTAGCTCCTTCGGTCCTCCGATCGTTGTCAGAAGTAAGTTGGCCGCAGTGTTATCACT
CATGGTTATGGCAGCACTGCATAATTCTCTTACTGTCATGCCATCCGTAAGATGCTTTTCTGTGACTGGT
GAGTACTCAACCAAGTCATTCTGAGAATAGTGTATGCGGCGACCGAGTTGCTCTTGCCCGGCGTCAATAC
GGGATAATACCGCGCCACATAGCAGAACTTTAAAAGTGCTCATCATTGGAAAACGTTCTTCGGGGCGAAA
ACTCTCAAGGATCTTACCGCTGTTGAGATCCAGTTCGATGTAACCCACTCGTGCACCCAACTGATCTTCA
GCATCTTTTACTTTCACCAGCGTTTCTGGGTGAGCAAAAACAGGAAGGCAAAATGCCGCAAAAAAGGGAA
TAAGGGCGACACGGAAATGTTGAATACTCATACTCTTCCTTTTTCAATATTATTGAAGCATTTATCAGGG
TTATTGTCTCATGAGCGGATACATATTTGAATGTATTTAGAAAAATAAACAAATAGGGGTTCCGCGCACA
TTTCCCCGAAAAGTGCCACCTGACGTCG
