Features (pLannotate 1.2.2; 23 found; start..end, strand, type, name):
     46..98      -  misc_feature   bom (fragment): basis of mobility region from pBR322
    253..632     +  enhancer       CMV enhancer: human cytomegalovirus immediate early enhancer
    633..836     +  promoter       CMV promoter: human cytomegalovirus (CMV) immediate early promoter
    832..865     +  LTR            5' LTR (truncated) (fragment): truncated 5' long terminal repeat (LTR) from HIV-1
    881..899     +  promoter       T7 promoter: promoter for bacteriophage T7 RNA polymerase
    923..1687    +  CDS            APOE (fragment): APOE_HUMAN - Experimental evidence at protein level: Swiss-Prot protein existence level 1. (Microbial infection) Through its interaction with HCV envelope glycoprotein E2, participates in the attachment of HCV to HSPGs and other receptors (LDLr, VLDLr, and SR-B1) on the cell surface and to the assembly, maturation and infectivity of HCV viral particles (PubMed:25122793, PubMed:29695434). This interaction is probably promoted via the up-regulation of cellular autophagy by the virus (PubMed:29695434). From Homo sapiens (Human).
   1712..2419    +  CDS            mCherry: mCherry is a basic (constitutively fluorescent) red fluorescent protein published in 2004, derived from Discosoma sp.. It is reported to be a very rapidly-maturing monomer with low acid sensitivity.
   2450..2779    +  CDS            sspB (fragment): SSPB_HAEIN - Experimental evidence at protein level: Swiss-Prot protein existence level 1. Also stimulates degradation of the N-terminus of RseA (residues 1-108, alone or in complex with sigma-E) by ClpX-ClpP in a non-ssrA-mediated fashion. From Haemophilus influenzae (strain ATCC 51907 / DSM 11121 / KW20 / Rd).
   2805..3029    +  polyA_signal   bGH poly(A) signal: bovine growth hormone polyadenylation signal
   3033..3054    +  promoter       SV40 promoter (fragment): SV40 enhancer and early promoter
   3075..3503    +  rep_origin     f1 ori (sequence partly withheld): f1 bacteriophage origin of replication; arrow indicates direction of (+) strand synthesis
   3517..3846    +  promoter       SV40 promoter: SV40 enhancer and early promoter
   3894..3941    +  promoter       EM7 promoter: synthetic bacterial promoter&nbsp
   3960..4334    +  CDS            BleoR: antibiotic-binding protein; Sh ble from Streptoalloteichus hindustanus; confers resistance to bleomycin, phleomycin, and Zeocin™
   4344..4469    +  CDS            ble (fragment): BLE_KLEPN - Experimental evidence at protein level: Swiss-Prot protein existence level 1. Binding protein with a strong affinity to the bleomycin family of antibiotics. Binds to CL990; an antimitotic-antibiotic compound. From Klebsiella pneumoniae.
   4464..4585    +  polyA_signal   SV40 poly(A) signal: SV40 polyadenylation signal
   4658..4674    -  protein_bind   lac operator: The lac repressor binds to the lac operator to inhibit transcription in E. coli. This inhibition can be relieved by adding lactose or isopropyl-β-D-thiogalactopyranoside (IPTG). lac repressor encoded by lacI
   4682..4712    -  promoter       lac promoter: promoter for the E. coli lac operon
   4727..4748    -  protein_bind   CAP binding site: CAP binding activates transcription in the presence of cAMP. E. coli catabolite activator protein
   4761..4853    -  CDS            lacI (fragment): lac repressor; lacI; The lac repressor binds to the lac operator to inhibit transcription in E. coli. This inhibition can be relieved by adding lactose or isopropyl-β-D-thiogalactopyranoside (IPTG).
   5036..5624    -  rep_origin     ori: high-copy-number ColE1/pMB1/pBR322/pUC origin of replication
   5795..6655    -  CDS            AmpR: β-lactamase; bla; confers resistance to ampicillin, carbenicillin, and related antibiotics
   6656..6760    -  promoter       AmpR promoter: bla
>Addgene plasmid #185294 | ApoE3_D125I_47-300_mCh-SspB (pBS1071) | addgene full sequence | sequence record 363903 | Addgene NGS Result
AAAGTGCCACCTGACGTCGACGGATCGGGAGATCTCCCGATCCCCTATGGTGCACTCTCAGTACAATCTG
CTCTGATGCCGCATAGTTAAGCCAGTATCTGCTCCCTGCTTGTGTGTTGGAGGTCGCTGAGTAGTGCGCG
AGCAAAATTTAAGCTACAACAAGGCAAGGCTTGACCGACAATTGCATGAAGAATCTGCTTAGGGTTAGGC
GTTTTGCGCTGCTTCGCGATGTACGGGCCAGATATACGCGTTGACATTGATTATTGACTAGTTATTAATA
GTAATCAATTACGGGGTCATTAGTTCATAGCCCATATATGGAGTTCCGCGTTACATAACTTACGGTAAAT
GGCCCGCCTGGCTGACCGCCCAACGACCCCCGCCCATTGACGTCAATAATGACGTATGTTCCCATAGTAA
CGCCAATAGGGACTTTCCATTGACGTCAATGGGTGGAGTATTTACGGTAAACTGCCCACTTGGCAGTACA
TCAAGTGTATCATATGCCAAGTACGCCCCCTATTGACGTCAATGACGGTAAATGGCCCGCCTGGCATTAT
GCCCAGTACATGACCTTATGGGACTTTCCTACTTGGCAGTACATCTACGTATTAGTCATCGCTATTACCA
TGGTGATGCGGTTTTGGCAGTACATCAATGGGCGTGGATAGCGGTTTGACTCACGGGGATTTCCAAGTCT
CCACCCCATTGACGTCAATGGGAGTTTGTTTTGGCACCAAAATCAACGGGACTTTCCAAAATGTCGTAAC
AACTCCGCCCCATTGACGCAAATGGGCGGTAGGCGTGTACGGTGGGAGGTCTATATAAGCAGAGCTCTCT
GGCTAACTAGAGAACCCACTGCTTACTGGCTTATCGAAATTAATACGACTCACTATAGGGAGACCCAAGC
TGGCTAGCCACCATGGCCCTGGGGAGATTTTGGGACTATCTGAGATGGGTGCAGACCCTGAGCGAGCAGG
TGCAGGAGGAGCTCCTGAGCTCTCAGGTGACACAGGAACTGAGAGCCCTGATGGACGAGACTATGAAGGA
ACTGAAGGCCTACAAATCTGAGCTGGAAGAGCAGCTGACCCCCGTGGCTGAAGAGACCCGCGCTCGCTTG
TCCAAAGAGCTCCAGGCCGCCCAGGCCCGGCTGGGTGCCATTATGGAGGACGTCTGCGGCCGCCTGGTCC
AGTACCGCGGGGAAGTGCAGGCTATGCTGGGGCAGTCTACAGAGGAGCTCCGGGTCAGACTGGCCTCTCA
CCTGCGGAAGCTGAGGAAGAGGTTGCTCCGCGACGCCGACGACCTCCAGAAGCGCCTGGCTGTGTACCAG
GCCGGCGCCCGGGAAGGCGCCGAGCGCGGACTCTCCGCTATCAGGGAGCGGCTCGGCCCTCTGGTTGAAC
AGGGCAGAGTCAGGGCTGCCACTGTGGGGAGCCTCGCCGGACAGCCCCTCCAGGAGAGAGCCCAGGCCTG
GGGCGAGCGCCTGCGAGCTAGAATGGAGGAGATGGGGTCCAGAACCCGCGACCGCCTGGACGAAGTGAAG
GAGCAGGTGGCCGAGGTGCGTGCCAAACTGGAGGAACAGGCCCAGCAGATCCGCCTCCAGGCTGAGGCCT
TCCAGGCCAGACTGAAGAGCTGGTTTGAGCCTCTTGTGGAGGATATGCAGCGGCAGTGGGCCGGGCTGGT
CGAGAAGTCCGGAGGCGGCGGATCCGGCGGAATGGTGTCTAAAGGCGAGGAGGATAACATGGCTATAATC
AAGGAATTTATGAGGTTCAAGGTGCATATGGAGGGATCTGTGAACGGTCACGAGTTCGAAATCGAGGGCG
AAGGCGAGGGGCGACCCTATGAAGGGACACAGACGGCCAAACTGAAGGTGACCAAGGGTGGCCCCCTGCC
TTTCGCCTGGGACATCCTGTCACCCCAGTTTATGTACGGCTCTAAGGCTTACGTTAAGCACCCTGCCGAT
ATTCCGGACTACTTGAAACTGAGCTTCCCTGAAGGGTTCAAGTGGGAACGGGTAATGAATTTTGAGGATG
GCGGTGTAGTCACAGTTACCCAGGACAGCTCTCTTCAGGACGGAGAATTTATCTATAAGGTTAAACTTCG
GGGCACTAACTTCCCATCAGACGGCCCCGTGATGCAGAAGAAAACTATGGGCTGGGAAGCCAGCTCAGAA
CGCATGTATCCCGAGGACGGAGCACTGAAGGGAGAAATCAAGCAGCGACTCAAGCTGAAGGATGGGGGAC
ATTATGATGCTGAGGTCAAAACCACCTATAAGGCCAAGAAACCCGTTCAGCTTCCTGGGGCATACAACGT
GAATATCAAACTGGATATTACATCCCATAACGAAGACTATACCATCGTGGAACAGTACGAGCGGGCCGAG
GGCAGACATAGCACAGGGGGCATGGATGAATTGTACAAGGCGGCCGGATCCGGTGGTACCTCTGGAGGTA
GCTCCCCGAAACGCCCTAAGCTGCTGCGTGAATATTACGATTGGCTGGTTGATAACAGCTTTACCCCATA
TCTGGTGGTGGATGCCACATACCTGGGCGTGAACGTGCCCGTGGAGTATGTGAAAGACGGTCAGATCGTG
CTGAATCTGTCTGCAAGTGCGACCGGCAACCTGCAACTGACAAATGATTTTATCCAGTTCAACGCCCGCT
TTAAGGGCGTGTCTCGTGAACTGTATATCCCGATGGGTGCCGCTCTGGCCATTTACGCTCGCGAGAACGG
CGATGGTGTGATGTTCGAACCAGAAGAAATCTATGACGAGCTGAATATTGGTTAAACCCGCTGATCAGCC
TCGACTGTGCCTTCTAGTTGCCAGCCATCTGTTGTTTGCCCCTCCCCCGTGCCTTCCTTGACCCTGGAAG
GTGCCACTCCCACTGTCCTTTCCTAATAAAATGAGGAAATTGCATCGCATTGTCTGAGTAGGTGTCATTC
TATTCTGGGGGGTGGGGTGGGGCAGGACAGCAAGGGGGAGGATTGGGAAGACAATAGCAGGCATGCTGGG
GATGCGGTGGGCTCTATGGCTTCTGAGGCGGAAAGAACCAGCTGGGGCTCTAGGGGGTATCCCC
[124 nt withheld, positions 3075-3198]
C
[91 nt withheld, positions 3200-3290]
A
[49 nt withheld, positions 3292-3340]
CCTTTGACGTTGGAGTCCACGTTCTTT
[37 nt withheld, positions 3368-3404]
ACCCTATCTCGGTCTATTCTTTTGATTTATAAGGGATTTTGCCGATTTCGGCCTATTGGTTAAAAAATGA
GCTGATTTAACAAAAATTTAACGCGAATTAATTCTGTGGAATGTGTGTCAGTTAGGGTGTGGAAAGTCCC
CAGGCTCCCCAGCAGGCAGAAGTATGCAAAGCATGCATCTCAATTAGTCAGCAACCAGGTGTGGAAAGTC
CCCAGGCTCCCCAGCAGGCAGAAGTATGCAAAGCATGCATCTCAATTAGTCAGCAACCATAGTCCCGCCC
CTAACTCCGCCCATCCCGCCCCTAACTCCGCCCAGTTCCGCCCATTCTCCGCCCCATGGCTGACTAATTT
TTTTTATTTATGCAGAGGCCGAGGCCGCCTCTGCCTCTGAGCTATTCCAGAAGTAGTGAGGAGGCTTTTT
TGGAGGCCTAGGCTTTTGCAAAAAGCTCCCGGGAGCTTGTATATCCATTTTCGGATCTGATCAGCACGTG
TTGACAATTAATCATCGGCATAGTATATCGGCATAGTATAATACGACAAGGTGAGGAACTAAACCATGGC
CAAGTTGACCAGTGCCGTTCCGGTGCTCACCGCGCGCGACGTCGCCGGAGCGGTCGAGTTCTGGACCGAC
CGGCTCGGGTTCTCCCGGGACTTCGTGGAGGACGACTTCGCCGGTGTGGTCCGGGACGACGTGACCCTGT
TCATCAGCGCGGTCCAGGACCAGGTGGTGCCGGACAACACCCTGGCCTGGGTGTGGGTGCGCGGCCTGGA
CGAGCTGTACGCCGAGTGGTCGGAGGTCGTGTCCACGAACTTCCGGGACGCCTCCGGGCCGGCCATGACC
GAGATCGGCGAGCAGCCGTGGGGGCGGGAGTTCGCCCTGCGCGACCCGGCCGGCAACTGCGTGCACTTCG
TGGCCGAGGAGCAGGACTGACACGTGCTACGAGATTTCGATTCCACCGCCGCCTTCTATGAAAGGTTGGG
CTTCGGAATCGTTTTCCGGGACGCCGGCTGGATGATCCTCCAGCGCGGGGATCTCATGCTGGAGTTCTTC
GCCCACCCCAACTTGTTTATTGCAGCTTATAATGGTTACAAATAAAGCAATAGCATCACAAATTTCACAA
ATAAAGCATTTTTTTCACTGCATTCTAGTTGTGGTTTGTCCAAACTCATCAATGTATCTTATCATGTCTG
TATACCGTCGACCTCTAGCTAGAGCTTGGCGTAATCATGGTCATAGCTGTTTCCTGTGTGAAATTGTTAT
CCGCTCACAATTCCACACAACATACGAGCCGGAAGCATAAAGTGTAAAGCCTGGGGTGCCTAATGAGTGA
GCTAACTTACATTAATTGCGTTGCGCTCACTGCCCGCTTTCCAGTCGGGAAACCTGTCGTGCCAGCTGCA
TTAATGAATCGGCCAACGCGCGGGGAGAGGCGGTTTGCGTATTGGGCGCTCTTCCGCTTCCTCGCTCACT
GACTCGCTGCGCTCGGTCGTTCGGCTGCGGCGAGCGGTATCAGCTCACTCAAAGGCGGTAATACGGTTAT
CCACAGAATCAGGGGATAACGCAGGAAAGAACATGTGAGCAAAAGGCCAGCAAAAGGCCAGGAACCGTAA
AAAGGCCGCGTTGCTGGCGTTTTTCCATAGGCTCCGCCCCCCTGACGAGCATCACAAAAATCGACGCTCA
AGTCAGAGGTGGCGAAACCCGACAGGACTATAAAGATACCAGGCGTTTCCCCCTGGAAGCTCCCTCGTGC
GCTCTCCTGTTCCGACCCTGCCGCTTACCGGATACCTGTCCGCCTTTCTCCCTTCGGGAAGCGTGGCGCT
TTCTCATAGCTCACGCTGTAGGTATCTCAGTTCGGTGTAGGTCGTTCGCTCCAAGCTGGGCTGTGTGCAC
GAACCCCCCGTTCAGCCCGACCGCTGCGCCTTATCCGGTAACTATCGTCTTGAGTCCAACCCGGTAAGAC
ACGACTTATCGCCACTGGCAGCAGCCACTGGTAACAGGATTAGCAGAGCGAGGTATGTAGGCGGTGCTAC
AGAGTTCTTGAAGTGGTGGCCTAACTACGGCTACACTAGAAGAACAGTATTTGGTATCTGCGCTCTGCTG
AAGCCAGTTACCTTCGGAAAAAGAGTTGGTAGCTCTTGATCCGGCAAACAAACCACCGCTGGTAGCGGTG
GTTTTTTTGTTTGCAAGCAGCAGATTACGCGCAGAAAAAAAGGATCTCAAGAAGATCCTTTGATCTTTTC
TACGGGGTCTGACGCTCAGTGGAACGAAAACTCACGTTAAGGGATTTTGGTCATGAGATTATCAAAAAGG
ATCTTCACCTAGATCCTTTTAAATTAAAAATGAAGTTTTAAATCAATCTAAAGTATATATGAGTAAACTT
GGTCTGACAGTTACCAATGCTTAATCAGTGAGGCACCTATCTCAGCGATCTGTCTATTTCGTTCATCCAT
AGTTGCCTGACTCCCCGTCGTGTAGATAACTACGATACGGGAGGGCTTACCATCTGGCCCCAGTGCTGCA
ATGATACCGCGAGACCCACGCTCACCGGCTCCAGATTTATCAGCAATAAACCAGCCAGCCGGAAGGGCCG
AGCGCAGAAGTGGTCCTGCAACTTTATCCGCCTCCATCCAGTCTATTAATTGTTGCCGGGAAGCTAGAGT
AAGTAGTTCGCCAGTTAATAGTTTGCGCAACGTTGTTGCCATTGCTACAGGCATCGTGGTGTCACGCTCG
TCGTTTGGTATGGCTTCATTCAGCTCCGGTTCCCAACGATCAAGGCGAGTTACATGATCCCCCATGTTGT
GCAAAAAAGCGGTTAGCTCCTTCGGTCCTCCGATCGTTGTCAGAAGTAAGTTGGCCGCAGTGTTATCACT
CATGGTTATGGCAGCACTGCATAATTCTCTTACTGTCATGCCATCCGTAAGATGCTTTTCTGTGACTGGT
GAGTACTCAACCAAGTCATTCTGAGAATAGTGTATGCGGCGACCGAGTTGCTCTTGCCCGGCGTCAATAC
GGGATAATACCGCGCCACATAGCAGAACTTTAAAAGTGCTCATCATTGGAAAACGTTCTTCGGGGCGAAA
ACTCTCAAGGATCTTACCGCTGTTGAGATCCAGTTCGATGTAACCCACTCGTGCACCCAACTGATCTTCA
GCATCTTTTACTTTCACCAGCGTTTCTGGGTGAGCAAAAACAGGAAGGCAAAATGCCGCAAAAAAGGGAA
TAAGGGCGACACGGAAATGTTGAATACTCATACTCTTCCTTTTTCAATATTATTGAAGCATTTATCAGGG
TTATTGTCTCATGAGCGGATACATATTTGAATGTATTTAGAAAAATAAACAAATAGGGGTTCCGCGCACA
TTTCCCCGA
