>Addgene plasmid #185294 | ApoE3_D125I_47-300_mCh-SspB (pBS1071) | depositor partial sequence | sequence record 359316 | This is the insert sequence
ATGGCCCTGGGGAGATTTTGGGACTATCTGAGATGGGTGCAGACCCTGAGCGAGCAGGTGCAGGAGGAGC
TCCTGAGCTCTCAGGTGACACAGGAACTGAGAGCCCTGATGGACGAGACTATGAAGGAACTGAAGGCCTA
CAAATCTGAGCTGGAAGAGCAGCTGACCCCCGTGGCTGAAGAGACCCGCGCTCGCTTGTCCAAAGAGCTC
CAGGCCGCCCAGGCCCGGCTGGGTGCCATTATGGAGGACGTCTGCGGCCGCCTGGTCCAGTACCGCGGGG
AAGTGCAGGCTATGCTGGGGCAGTCTACAGAGGAGCTCCGGGTCAGACTGGCCTCTCACCTGCGGAAGCT
GAGGAAGAGGTTGCTCCGCGACGCCGACGACCTCCAGAAGCGCCTGGCTGTGTACCAGGCCGGCGCCCGG
GAAGGCGCCGAGCGCGGACTCTCCGCTATCAGGGAGCGGCTCGGCCCTCTGGTTGAACAGGGCAGAGTCA
GGGCTGCCACTGTGGGGAGCCTCGCCGGACAGCCCCTCCAGGAGAGAGCCCAGGCCTGGGGCGAGCGCCT
GCGAGCTAGAATGGAGGAGATGGGGTCCAGAACCCGCGACCGCCTGGACGAAGTGAAGGAGCAGGTGGCC
GAGGTGCGTGCCAAACTGGAGGAACAGGCCCAGCAGATCCGCCTCCAGGCTGAGGCCTTCCAGGCCAGAC
TGAAGAGCTGGTTTGAGCCTCTTGTGGAGGATATGCAGCGGCAGTGGGCCGGGCTGGTCGAGAAG
