>Addgene plasmid #185294 | ApoE3_D125I_47-300_mCh-SspB (pBS1071) | depositor partial sequence | sequence record 359317 | This is the backbone sequence
TCCGGAGGCGGCGGATCCGGCGGAATGGTGTCTAAAGGCGAGGAGGATAACATGGCTATAATCAAGGAAT
TTATGAGGTTCAAGGTGCATATGGAGGGATCTGTGAACGGTCACGAGTTCGAAATCGAGGGCGAAGGCGA
GGGGCGACCCTATGAAGGGACACAGACGGCCAAACTGAAGGTGACCAAGGGTGGCCCCCTGCCTTTCGCC
TGGGACATCCTGTCACCCCAGTTTATGTACGGCTCTAAGGCTTACGTTAAGCACCCTGCCGATATTCCGG
ACTACTTGAAACTGAGCTTCCCTGAAGGGTTCAAGTGGGAACGGGTAATGAATTTTGAGGATGGCGGTGT
AGTCACAGTTACCCAGGACAGCTCTCTTCAGGACGGAGAATTTATCTATAAGGTTAAACTTCGGGGCACT
AACTTCCCATCAGACGGCCCCGTGATGCAGAAGAAAACTATGGGCTGGGAAGCCAGCTCAGAACGCATGT
ATCCCGAGGACGGAGCACTGAAGGGAGAAATCAAGCAGCGACTCAAGCTGAAGGATGGGGGACATTATGA
TGCTGAGGTCAAAACCACCTATAAGGCCAAGAAACCCGTTCAGCTTCCTGGGGCATACAACGTGAATATC
AAACTGGATATTACATCCCATAACGAAGACTATACCATCGTGGAACAGTACGAGCGGGCCGAGGGCAGAC
ATAGCACAGGGGGCATGGATGAATTGTACAAGGCGGCCGGATCCGGTGGTACCTCTGGAGGTAGCTCCCC
GAAACGCCCTAAGCTGCTGCGTGAATATTACGATTGGCTGGTTGATAACAGCTTTACCCCATATCTGGTG
GTGGATGCCACATACCTGGGCGTGAACGTGCCCGTGGAGTATGTGAAAGACGGTCAGATCGTGCTGAATC
TGTCTGCAAGTGCGACCGGCAACCTGCAACTGACAAATGATTTTATCCAGTTCAACGCCCGCTTTAAGGG
CGTGTCTCGTGAACTGTATATCCCGATGGGTGCCGCTCTGGCCATTTACGCTCGCGAGAACGGCGATGGT
GTGATGTTCGAACCAGAAGAAATCTATGACGAGCTGAATATTGGTTAAACCCGCTGATCAGCCTCGACTG
TGCCTTCTAGTTGCCAGCCATCTGTTGTTTGCCCCTCCCCCGTGCCTTCCTTGACCCTGGAAGGTGCCAC
TCCCACTGTCCTTTCCTAATAAAATGAGGAAATTGCATCGCATTGTCTGAGTAGGTGTCATTCTATTCTG
GGGGGTGGGGTGGGGCAGGACAGCAAGGGGGAGGATTGGGAAGACAATAGCAGGCATGCTGGGGATGCGG
TGGGCTCTATGGCTTCTGAGGCGGAAAGAACCAGCTGGGGCTCTAGGGGGTATCCCC
[124 nt withheld, positions 1388-1511]
C
[32 nt withheld, positions 1513-1544]
CA
[57 nt withheld, positions 1547-1603]
A
[49 nt withheld, positions 1605-1653]
CCTTTGACGTTGGAGTCCACGTTCTTT
[37 nt withheld, positions 1681-1717]
ACCCTATCTCGGTCTATTCTTTTGATTTATAAGGGATTTTGGGGATTTCGGCCTATTGGTTAAAAAATGA
GCTGATTTAACAAAAATTTAACGCGAATTAATTCTGTGGAATGTGTGTCAGTTAGGGTGTGGAAAGTCCC
CAGGCTCCCCAGCAGGCAGAAGTATGCAAAGCATGCATCTCAATTAGTCAGCAACCAGGTGTGGAAAGTC
CCCAGGCTCCCCAGCAGGCAGAAGTATGCAAAGCATGCATCTCAATTAGTCAGCAACCATAGTCCCGCCC
CTAACTCCGCCCATCCCGCCCCTAACTCCGCCCAGTTCCGCCCATTCTCCGCCCCATGGCTGACTAATTT
TTTTTATTTATGCAGAGGCCGAGGCCGCCTCTGCCTCTGAGCTATTCCAGAAGTAGTGAGGAGGCTTTTT
TGGAGGCCTAGGCTTTTGCAAAAAGCTCCCGGGAGCTTGTATATCCATTTTCGGATCTGATCAGCACGTG
TTGACAATTAATCATCGGCATAGTATATCGGCATAGTATAATACGACAAGGTGAGGAACTAAACCATGGC
CAAGTTGACCAGTGCCGTTCCGGTGCTCACCGCGCGCGACGTCGCCGGAGCGGTCGAGTTCTGGACCGAC
CGGCTCGGGTTCTCCCGGGACTTCGTGGAGGACGACTTCGCCGGTGTGGTCCGGGACGACGTGACCCTGT
TCATCAGCGCGGTCCAGGACCAGGTGGTGCCGGACAACACCCTGGCCTGGGTGTGGGTGCGCGGCCTGGA
CGAGCTGTACGCCGAGTGGTCGGAGGTCGTGTCCACGAACTTCCGGGACGCCTCCGGGCCGGCCATGACC
GAGATCGGCGAGCAGCCGTGGGGGCGGGAGTTCGCCCTGCGCGACCCGGCCGGCAACTGCGTGCACTTCG
TGGCCGAGGAGCAGGACTGACACGTGCTACGAGATTTCGATTCCACCGCCGCCTTCTATGAAAGGTTGGG
CTTCGGAATCGTTTTCCGGGACGCCGGCTGGATGATCCTCCAGCGCGGGGATCTCATGCTGGAGTTCTTC
GCCCACCCCAACTTGTTTATTGCAGCTTATAATGGTTACAAATAAAGCAATAGCATCACAAATTTCACAA
ATAAAGCATTTTTTTCACTGCATTCTAGTTGTGGTTTGTCCAAACTCATCAATGTATCTTATCATGTCTG
TATACCGTCGACCTCTAGCTAGAGCTTGGCGTAATCATGGTCATAGCTGTTTCCTGTGTGAAATTGTTAT
CCGCTCACAATTCCACACAACATACGAGCCGGAAGCATAAAGTGTAAAGCCTGGGGTGCCTAATGAGTGA
GCTAACTCACATTAATTGCGTTGCGCTCACTGCCCGCTTTCCAGTCGGGAAACCTGTCGTGCCAGCTGCA
TTAATGAATCGGCCAACGCGCGGGGAGAGGCGGTTTGCGTATTGGGCGCTCTTCCGCTTCCTCGCTCACT
GACTCGCTGCGCTCGGTCGTTCGGCTGCGGCGAGCGGTATCAGCTCACTCAAAGGCGGTAATACGGTTAT
CCACAGAATCAGGGGATAACGCAGGAAAGAACATGTGAGCAAAAGGCCAGCAAAAGGCCAGGAACCGTAA
AAAGGCCGCGTTGCTGGCGTTTTTCCATAGGCTCCGCCCCCCTGACGAGCATCACAAAAATCGACGCTCA
AGTCAGAGGTGGCGAAACCCGACAGGACTATAAAGATACCAGGCGTTTCCCCCTGGAAGCTCCCTCGTGC
GCTCTCCTGTTCCGACCCTGCCGCTTACCGGATACCTGTCCGCCTTTCTCCCTTCGGGAAGCGTGGCGCT
TTCTCAATGCTCACGCTGTAGGTATCTCAGTTCGGTGTAGGTCGTTCGCTCCAAGCTGGGCTGTGTGCAC
GAACCCCCCGTTCAGCCCGACCGCTGCGCCTTATCCGGTAACTATCGTCTTGAGTCCAACCCGGTAAGAC
ACGACTTATCGCCACTGGCAGCAGCCACTGGTAACAGGATTAGCAGAGCGAGGTATGTAGGCGGTGCTAC
AGAGTTCTTGAAGTGGTGGCCTAACTACGGCTACACTAGAAGGACAGTATTTGGTATCTGCGCTCTGCTG
AAGCCAGTTACCTTCGGAAAAAGAGTTGGTAGCTCTTGATCCGGCAAACAAACCACCGCTGGTAGCGGTG
GTTTTTTTGTTTGCAAGCAGCAGATTACGCGCAGAAAAAAAGGATCTCAAGAAGATCCTTTGATCTTTTC
TACGGGGTCTGACGCTCAGTGGAACGAAAACTCACGTTAAGGGATTTTGGTCATGAGATTATCAAAAAGG
ATCTTCACCTAGATCCTTTTAAATTAAAAATGAAGTTTTAAATCAATCTAAAGTATATATGAGTAAACTT
GGTCTGACAGTTACCAATGCTTAATCAGTGAGGCACCTATCTCAGCGATCTGTCTATTTCGTTCATCCAT
AGTTGCCTGACTCCCCGTCGTGTAGATAACTACGATACGGGAGGGCTTACCATCTGGCCCCAGTGCTGCA
ATGATACCGCGAGACCCACGCTCACCGGCTCCAGATTTATCAGCAATAAACCAGCCAGCCGGAAGGGCCG
AGCGCAGAAGTGGTCCTGCAACTTTATCCGCCTCCATCCAGTCTATTAATTGTTGCCGGGAAGCTAGAGT
AAGTAGTTCGCCAGTTAATAGTTTGCGCAACGTTGTTGCCATTGCTACAGGCATCGTGGTGTCACGCTCG
TCGTTTGGTATGGCTTCATTCAGCTCCGGTTCCCAACGATCAAGGCGAGTTACATGATCCCCCATGTTGT
GCAAAAAAGCGGTTAGCTCCTTCGGTCCTCCGATCGTTGTCAGAAGTAAGTTGGCCGCAGTGTTATCACT
CATGGTTATGGCAGCACTGCATAATTCTCTTACTGTCATGCCATCCGTAAGATGCTTTTCTGTGACTGGT
GAGTACTCAACCAAGTCATTCTGAGAATAGTGTATGCGGCGACCGAGTTGCTCTTGCCCGGCGTCAATAC
GGGATAATACCGCGCCACATAGCAGAACTTTAAAAGTGCTCATCATTGGAAAACGTTCTTCGGGGCGAAA
ACTCTCAAGGATCTTACCGCTGTTGAGATCCAGTTCGATGTAACCCACTCGTGCACCCAACTGATCTTCA
GCATCTTTTACTTTCACCAGCGTTTCTGGGTGAGCAAAAACAGGAAGGCAAAATGCCGCAAAAAAGGGAA
TAAGGGCGACACGGAAATGTTGAATACTCATACTCTTCCTTTTTCAATATTATTGAAGCATTTATCAGGG
TTATTGTCTCATGAGCGGATACATATTTGAATGTATTTAGAAAAATAAACAAATAGGGGTTCCGCGCACA
TTTCCCCGAAAAGTGCCACCTGACGTCGACGGATCGGGAGATCTCCCGATCCCCTATGGTCGACTCTCAG
TACAATCTGCTCTGATGCCGCATAGTTAAGCCAGTATCTGCTCCCTGCTTGTGTGTTGGAGGTCGCTGAG
TAGTGCGCGAGCAAAATTTAAGCTACAACAAGGCAAGGCTTGACCGACAATTGCATGAAGAATCTGCTTA
GGGTTAGGCGTTTTGCGCTGCTTCGCGATGTACGGGCCAGATATACGCGTTGACATTGATTATTGACTAG
TTATTAATAGTAATCAATTACGGGGTCATTAGTTCATAGCCCATATATGGAGTTCCGCGTTACATAACTT
ACGGTAAATGGCCCGCCTGGCTGACCGCCCAACGACCCCCGCCCATTGACGTCAATAATGACGTATGTTC
CCATAGTAACGCCAATAGGGACTTTCCATTGACGTCAATGGGTGGACTATTTACGGTAAACTGCCCACTT
GGCAGTACATCAAGTGTATCATATGCCAAGTACGCCCCCTATTGACGTCAATGACGGTAAATGGCCCGCC
TGGCATTATGCCCAGTACATGACCTTATGGGACTTTCCTACTTGGCAGTACATCTACGTATTAGTCATCG
CTATTACCATGGTGATGCGGTTTTGGCAGTACATCAATGGGCGTGGATAGCGGTTTGACTCACGGGGATT
TCCAAGTCTCCACCCCATTGACGTCAATGGGAGTTTGTTTTGGCACCAAAATCAACGGGACTTTCCAAAA
TGTCGTAACAACTCCGCCCCATTGACGCAAATGGGCGGTAGGCGTGTACGGTGGGAGGTCTATATAAGCA
GAGCTCTCTGGCTAACTAGAGAACCCACTGCTTACTGGCTTATCGAAATTAATACGACTCACTATAGGGA
GACCCAAGCTGGCTAGCCACC
